Addgene plasmid #139718: P212
Purpose: Module plasmid, individual component of Fungal Bioluminescent Pathway, Luz
Depositing lab: Daniel Voytas. Depositing organization: University of Minnesota. Publication: Building customizable auto-luminescent luciferase-based reporters in plants. Khakhar A, Starker CG, Chamness JC, Lee N, Stokke S, Wang C, Swanson R, Rizvi F, Imaizumi T, Voytas DF. Elife. 2020 Mar 25;9. pii: 52786. doi: 10.7554/eLife.52786. PubMed 32209230.
Backbone
  Vector backbone: pDMO_D
  Vector type: Plant Expression, Luciferase
Growth in bacteria
  Bacterial resistance: Ampicillin, 100 μg/mL
  Growth temperature: 37°C
  Growth strain: DH5alpha
  Copy number: High Copy
Gene/Insert
  Gene/Insert name: pMOD_D_p35S:NnLuz:tAtuOcs
  Species: Neonothopanus nambi
  Promoter: 35S
  Cloning method: Restriction Enzyme; 5′ cloning site BsaI (destroyed during cloning); 3′ cloning site BsaI (destroyed during cloning)
Resource information
  A portion of this plasmid was derived from a plasmid made by: synthesized
Terms and licenses: Academic/Nonprofit Terms; Industry Terms: Not Available to Industry
How to cite: P212 was a gift from Daniel Voytas (Addgene plasmid # 139718 ; http://n2t.net/addgene:139718 ; RRID:Addgene_139718)
