[The description below was written by a language model from this plasmid's Addgene catalogue record and pLannotate feature annotations shown in this document.]
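Description:
P212 is a high-copy module plasmid for plant expression, about 4.4 kb, that carries one component of the fungal bioluminescence pathway: the luciferase Luz from the mushroom Neonothopanus nambi. The backbone is recorded as pDMO_D, although the insert name uses pMOD_D, so the backbone entry may be a transposition of the same name. The plasmid is propagated in E. coli from a ColE1/pUC-type origin of replication and selected with ampicillin through a β-lactamase gene driven by its own bla promoter.

The payload is a single plant transcription unit, named in the record as p35S:NnLuz:tAtuOcs. The cauliflower mosaic virus 35S promoter, a strong constitutive plant promoter, sits upstream of the Luz coding region, and the octopine synthase (OCS) terminator from Agrobacterium supplies transcript termination and polyadenylation. The automated feature table annotates the promoter and terminator but not the luciferase itself. The unannotated interval between them is where the Luz open reading frame would lie according to the catalogue description. Part of the plasmid was derived from synthesized DNA, and the insert was introduced through BsaI sites that were destroyed during cloning, which is typical of Golden Gate-style assembly.

Luz is the enzyme that oxidises the fungal luciferin to emit light. As a module plasmid, the construct is an individual building block rather than a finished plant transformation vector, and no T-DNA borders or plant selectable marker are annotated. The associated work concerns building customizable auto-luminescent reporters in plants, where Luz is used alongside the other pathway enzymes so that plant tissue glows without added substrate.
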