Features (pLannotate 1.2.2; 5 found; start..end, strand, type, name):
    171..759     +  rep_origin     ori: high-copy-number ColE1/pMB1/pBR322/pUC origin of replication
   1465..1806    +  promoter       CaMV 35S promoter: strong constitutive promoter from cauliflower mosaic virus
   2632..3339    +  terminator     OCS terminator: octopine synthase terminator
   3419..3519    +  promoter       AmpR promoter: bla
   3520..4380    +  CDS            AmpR: β-lactamase; bla; confers resistance to ampicillin, carbenicillin, and related antibiotics
>Addgene plasmid #139718 | P212 | addgene full sequence | sequence record 292602 | Addgene NGS Result
ATGTGCGGGCTTTTTTTTGGTGGTGGTTACCAGTGTCGCTTAGCTACCGTAGGTCCTCTTAGGCGGTCCG
ATTAGCGACATAGTCATCAATGCCTTGACGGCAAAATCCCTTAACGTGAGTTTTCGTTCCACTGAGCGTC
AGACCCCGTAGAAAAGATCAAAGGATCTTCTTGAGATCCTTTTTTTCTGCGCGTAATCTGCTGCTTGCAA
ACAAAAAAACCACCGCTACCAGCGGTGGTTTGTTTGCCGGATCAAGAGCTACTAACTCTTTTTCCGAAGG
TAACTGGCTTCAGCAGAGCGCAGATACCAAATACTGTTCTTCTAGTGTAGCCGTAGTTAGGCCACCACTT
CAAGAACTCTGTAGCACCGCCTACATACCTCGCTCTGCTAATCCTGTTACCAGTGGCTGCTGCCAGTGGC
GATAAGTCGTGTCTTACCGGGTTGGACTCAAGACGATAGTTACCGGATAAGGCGCAGCGGTCGGGCTGAA
CGGGGGGTTCGTGCTCACAGCCCAGCTTGGAGCGAACGACCTACACCGAACTGAGATACCTACAGCGTGA
GCTATGAGAAAGCGCCACGCTTCCCGAAGGGAGAAAGGCGGACAGGTATCCGGTAAGCGGCAGGGTCGGA
ACAGGAGAGCGCACGAGGGAGCTTCCAGGGGGAAACGCCTGGTATCTTTATAGTCCTGTCGGGTTTCGCC
ACCTCTGACTTGAGCGTCGATTTTTGTGATGCTCGTCAGGGGGGCGGAGCCTATGGAAAAACGCCAGCAA
CGCGGCCTTTTTACGGTTCCTGGCCTTTTGCTGGCCTTTTGCTCACATGTTCTTTCCTGCGTTATCCCCT
GATTCTGTGGATAACCGTATTACCGCCTTTGAGTGAGCTGATACCGCTCGCCGCAGCCGAACGACCGAGC
GCAGCGAGTCAGTGAGCGAGGAAGCGGAAGAGCGCCCACCTGCAACGTCCCGGCGCGCCCTATGGACAGA
TTTGCCTTTTCAATTTCAGAAAGAATGCTAACCCACAGATGGTTAGAGAGGCTTACGCAGCAGGTATCAT
CAAGACGATCTACCCGAGCAATAATCTCCAGGAAATCAAATACCTTCCCAAGAAGGTTAAAGATGCAGTC
AAAAGATTCAGGACTAACTGCATCAAGAACACAGAGAAAGATATATTTCTCAAGATCAGAAGTACTATTC
CAGTATGGACGATTCAAGGCTTGCTTCACAAACCAAGGCAAGTAATAGAGATTGGAGTCTCTAAAAAGGT
AGTTCCCACTGAATCAAAGGCCATGGAGTCAAAGATTCAAATAGAGGACCTAACAGAACTCGCCGTAAAG
ACTGGCGAACAGTTCATACAGAGTCTCTTACGACTCAATGACAAGAAGAAAATCTTCGTCAACATGGTGG
AGCACGACACACTTGTCTACTCCAAAAATATCAAAGATACAGTCTCAGAAGACCAAAGGGCAATTGAGAC
TTTTCAACAAAGGGTAATATCCGGAAACCTCCTCGGATTCCATTGCCCAGCTATCTGTCACTTTATTGTG
AAGATAGTGGAAAAGGAAGGTGGCTCCTACAAATGCCATCATTGCGATAAAGGAAAGGCCATCGTTGAAG
ATGCCTCTGCCGACAGTGGTCCCAAAGATGGACCCCCACCCACGAGGAGCATCGTGGAAAAAGAAGACGT
TCCAACCACGTCTTCAAAGCAAGTGGATTGATGTGATATCTCCACTGACGTAAGGGATGACGCACAATCC
CACTATCCTTCGCAAGACCCTTCCTCTATATAAGGAAGTTCATTTCATTTGGAGAGAACACGGGGGACTA
ATGCGTATAAATATCTCTCTGTCTAGCTTATTCGAGAGATTAAGCAAACTCAGCTCTCGTAGCATAGCTA
TTACATGTGGTGTCGTCCTCGCCTCTGCTATTGCTTTTCCCATCATACGACGAGATTATCAGACGTTCTT
AGAGGTTGGTCCTAGCTATGCCCCTCAAAATTTTCGAGGCTACATTATCGTTTGCGTACTCAGCTTGTTC
CGACAAGAGCAAAAAGGGTTGGCAATCTACGACAGACTCCCAGAGAAGAGAAGATGGCTGGCCGATCTCC
CATTTCGTGAAGGTACTAGACCTAGTATAACATCACACATAATACAGAGACAGCGAACTCAACTTGTAGA
CCAAGAGTTTGCCACACGAGAACTGATAGACAAAGTTATTCCCAGGGTGCAAGCACGACATACAGATAAA
ACATTTTTGAGCACGAGCAAGTTTGAATTTCATGCTAAAGCCATTTTCCTGTTGCCAAGTATTCCTATAA
ACGACCCCTTAAACATACCTAGTCATGATACGGTTCGTAGAACGAAACGAGAGATTGCACACATGCATGA
CTACCACGACTGTACTCTTCACTTAGCTCTTGCAGCTCAAGATGGAAAAGAAGTCCTGAAAAAAGGCTGG
GGCCAACGTCATCCGCTTGCCGGGCCGGGTGTACCTGGGCCGCCGACAGAATGGACTTTCTTATACGCAC
CCCGTAATGAGGAAGAAGCTAGGGTAGTAGAAATGATTGTCGAGGCAAGTATCGGATACATGACTAATGA
TCCGGCAGGTAAAATCGTCGAGAATGCCAAATGAGCTTGTCCTGCTTTAATGAGATATGCGAGAAGCCTA
TGATCGCATGATATTTGCTTTCAATTCTGTTGTGCACGTTGTAAAAAACCTGAGCATGTGTAGCTCAGAT
CCTTACCGCCGGTTTCGGTTCATTCTAATGAATATATCACCCGTTACTATCGTATTTTTATGAATAATAT
TCTCCGTTCAATTTACTGATTGTACCCTACTACTTATATGTACAATATTAAAATGAAAACAATATATTGT
GCTGAATAGGTTTATAGCGACATCTATGATAGAGCGCCACAATAACAAACAATTGCGTTTTATTATTACA
AATCCAATTTTAAAAAAAGCGGCAGAACCGGTCAAACCTAAAAGACTGATTACATAAATCTTATTCAAAT
TTCAAAAGTGCCCCAGGGGCTAGTATCTACGACACACCGAGCGGCGAACTAATAACGCTCACTGAAGGGA
ACTCCGGTTCCCCGCCGGCGCGCATGGGTGAGATTCCTTGAAGTTGAGTATTGGCCGTCCGCTCTACCGA
AAGTTACGGGCACCATTCAACCCGGTCCAGCACGGCGGCCGGGTAACCGACTTGCTGCCCCGAGAATTAT
GCAGCATTTTTTTGGTGTATGTGGGCCCCAAATGAAGTGCAGGTCAAACCTTGACAGTGACGACAAATCG
TTGGGCGGGTCCAGGGCGAATTTTGCGACAACATGTCGAGGCTCAGCAGGACCGCTGTTAGAGCTCAGTG
ACTAGCAGGTGATGAAAAGCCTTAGGGTCAGGTGGCACTTTTCGGGGAAATGTGCGATGAACCCCTATTT
GTTTATTTTTCTAAATACATTCAAATATGTATCCGCTAATGAGACAATAACCCTGATAAATGCTTCAATT
ATATTGAAAAAGGAAGAGTATGAGTATCCAACATTTCCGTGTCGCCCTTATTCCCTTTTTTGCGGCCTTC
TGCCTTCCTGTTTTTGCTCACCCAGAAACGCTGGTGAAAGTAAAAGATGCTGAAGATCAGTTGGGTGCCC
GAGTGGGTTACATTGAACTGGATCTCAACAGCGGCAAAATCTTAGAGAGTTTTCGCCCCGAAGAACGCTT
CCCAATGATGAGCACTTTCAAAGTTCTGCTATGTGGCGCGGTGTTATCCCGTATTGATGCTGGGCAAGAG
CAACTCGGTCGCCGCATACACTATTCTCAGAATGACTTGGTTGAGTATTCACCAGTCACAGAAAAGCATC
TTACGGATGGCATGACAGTAAGAGAATTATGTAGTGCTGCCATAACCATGAGTGATAACACTGCGGCCAA
CTTACTTCTGACAACGATTGGAGGACCGAAGGAGCTAACCGCTTTTTTGCACAACATGGGGGATCATGTA
ACTCGCCTTGATCGTTGGGAACCGGAGCTGAATGAAGCCATACCAAACGACGAGCGTGACACCACGATGC
CTGTAGCAATGGCAACAACTCTCCGCAAACTATTAACTGGCGAACTACTTACTCTTGCTTCACGCCAGCA
ACTCATTGACTGGATGGAGGCGGACAAAGTTGCAGGACCACTTCTGCGCTCGGCACTTCCGGCTGGCTGG
TTTATTGCTGATAAATCTGGAGCCGGTGAGCGTGGCTCTCGCGGTATCATTGCAGCACTGGGGCCAGATG
GTAAGCCCTCCCGTATCGTAGTTATCTACACGACGGGGAGTCAGGCAACTATGGATGAACGAAATAGACA
GATCGCTGAGATAGGTGCCTCACTGATTAAGCATTGGTAACTGTCAGACGAAGGGAAATAAATAGTAGCC
CGCCTG
